Addgene plasmid #161690: IDG_KCNIP1_OE_1
Purpose: Overexpresses KCNIP1
Depositing lab: Mike McManus. Depositing organization: University of California, San Francisco (UCSF).
Backbone
  Vector backbone: pLX304
  Vector type: Mammalian Expression
  Selectable markers: Blasticidin
Growth in bacteria
  Bacterial resistance: Ampicillin, 100 μg/mL
  Growth temperature: 30°C
  Growth strain: NEB Stable
  Copy number: Low Copy
Gene/Insert
  Gene/Insert name: KCNIP1
  Species: H. sapiens (human)
  Entrez Gene: KCNIP1 (a.k.a. KCHIP1, VABP)
  Tag / fusion protein: V5 (C terminal on backbone)
  Cloning method: Gateway Cloning
Terms and licenses: Academic/Nonprofit Terms; Industry Terms: Not Available to Industry
How to cite: IDG_KCNIP1_OE_1 was a gift from Mike McManus (Addgene plasmid # 161690 ; http://n2t.net/addgene:161690 ; RRID:Addgene_161690)
