[The description below was written by a language model from this plasmid's Addgene catalogue record and pLannotate feature annotations shown in this document.]
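Description:
IDG_KCNIP1_OE_1 is a mammalian overexpression plasmid built on the pLX304 backbone, carrying the human KCNIP1 open reading frame (also known as KCHIP1 or VABP). Although catalogued simply as a mammalian expression vector, the feature table shows the architecture of a third-generation, self-inactivating HIV-1 lentiviral transfer vector. An RSV promoter is fused to a truncated 5' LTR, followed by the Ψ packaging signal with a gag fragment, the Rev response element, a central polypurine tract, and a ΔU3 3' LTR. These elements allow the region between the LTRs to be packaged into viral particles and integrated into target cells when the packaging functions are supplied in trans. In bacteria the plasmid is maintained through a ColE1/pUC-type origin and selected with ampicillin via β-lactamase. The record lists it as low copy and grown in a recombination-stabilising strain, which is common for LTR-containing vectors. An f1 origin, an SV40 origin and poly(A) signal, and lac-derived remnants are also present in the backbone.

Within the proviral region, an hPGK promoter drives blasticidin S deaminase for selection of transfected or transduced mammalian cells. Downstream of it, the CMV enhancer/promoter drives KCNIP1. The coding sequence was introduced by Gateway cloning and is flanked by attB1 and attB2 sites, with the backbone supplying a C-terminal V5 epitope tag for detecting the protein. A WPRE follows the cassette to enhance transcript stability and expression. KCNIP1 encodes a calcium-dependent regulatory subunit of Kv4 (Shal-type) A-type potassium channels that modulates channel density and inactivation kinetics. The stated purpose of the construct is KCNIP1 overexpression, which suits gain-of-function studies with blasticidin-selected cell populations.
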