Features (pLannotate 1.2.2; 31 found; start..end, strand, type, name):
     86..389     +  enhancer       CMV enhancer: human cytomegalovirus immediate early enhancer
    390..593     +  promoter       CMV promoter: human cytomegalovirus (CMV) immediate early promoter
    617..634     +  protein_bind   attB1 (fragment): mutant version of attB; core recombination site for the Gateway® BP reaction BP Clonase™
    643..1290    +  CDS            KCNIP1: KCIP1_HUMAN - Also known as KCHIP1, VABP. Experimental evidence at protein level: Swiss-Prot protein existence level 1. Regulatory subunit of Kv4/D (Shal)-type voltage-gated rapidly inactivating A-type potassium channels. Regulates channel density, inactivation kinetics and rate of recovery from inactivation in a calcium-dependent and isoform-specific manner. In vitro, modulates KCND1/Kv4.1 and KCND2/Kv4.2 currents. Increases the presence of KCND2 at the cell surface. From Homo sapiens (Human).
   1298..1315    -  protein_bind   attB2 (fragment): mutant version of attB; core recombination site for the Gateway® BP reaction BP Clonase™
   1318..1359    +  CDS            V5 tag: epitope tag from simian virus 5
   1401..1989    +  misc_feature   WPRE: woodchuck hepatitis virus posttranscriptional regulatory element
   2040..2059    +  misc_feature   cPPT/CTS (fragment): central polypurine tract and central termination sequence of HIV-1
   2061..2294    +  LTR            3' LTR (ΔU3): self-inactivating 3' long terminal repeat (LTR) from HIV-1
   2372..2493    +  polyA_signal   SV40 poly(A) signal: SV40 polyadenylation signal
   2533..2668    +  rep_origin     SV40 ori: SV40 origin of replication
   2689..2707    -  promoter       T7 promoter: promoter for bacteriophage T7 RNA polymerase
   2715..2870    +  CDS            lacZα (fragment): LacZα fragment of β-galactosidase; lacZ fragment
   2875..3303    +  rep_origin     f1 ori (sequence partly withheld): f1 bacteriophage origin of replication; arrow indicates direction of (+) strand synthesis
   3356..3460    +  promoter       AmpR promoter: bla
   3461..4321    +  CDS            AmpR: β-lactamase; bla; confers resistance to ampicillin, carbenicillin, and related antibiotics
   4492..5080    +  rep_origin     ori: high-copy-number ColE1/pMB1/pBR322/pUC origin of replication
   5263..5355    +  CDS            lacI (fragment): lac repressor; lacI; The lac repressor binds to the lac operator to inhibit transcription in E. coli. This inhibition can be relieved by adding lactose or isopropyl-β-D-thiogalactopyranoside (IPTG).
   5368..5389    +  protein_bind   CAP binding site: CAP binding activates transcription in the presence of cAMP. E. coli catabolite activator protein
   5404..5434    +  promoter       lac promoter: promoter for the E. coli lac operon
   5442..5458    +  protein_bind   lac operator: The lac repressor binds to the lac operator to inhibit transcription in E. coli. This inhibition can be relieved by adding lactose or isopropyl-β-D-thiogalactopyranoside (IPTG). lac repressor encoded by lacI
   5503..5521    +  promoter       T3 promoter: promoter for bacteriophage T3 RNA polymerase
   5549..5775    +  promoter       RSV promoter: Rous sarcoma virus enhancer/promoter
   5776..5956    +  LTR            5' LTR (truncated): truncated 5' long terminal repeat (LTR) from HIV-1
   6003..6128    +  misc_feature   HIV-1 Ψ: packaging signal of human immunodeficiency virus type 1
   6112..6475    +  CDS            HIV-1 gag (fragment): gag protein from human immunodeficiency virus 1; gag
   6621..6854    +  misc_feature   RRE: The Rev response element (RRE) of HIV-1 allows for Rev-dependent mRNA export from the nucleus to the cytoplasm.
   7231..7257    +  CDS            Rev (fragment): human immunodeficiency virus 1 (HIV-1) Rev protein; rev; enhances nuclear export of unspliced and incompletely spliced viral mRNAs
   7258..7758    +  promoter       hPGK promoter: human phosphoglycerate kinase 1 promoter
   7770..8165    +  CDS            BSD: blasticidin S deaminase; Aspergillus terreus BSD; confers resistance to blasticidin
   8225..8342    +  misc_feature   cPPT/CTS: central polypurine tract and central termination sequence of HIV-1
>Addgene plasmid #161690 | IDG_KCNIP1_OE_1 | addgene full sequence | sequence record 319712 | Addgene NGS Result
TTTGGCGCCGGCTCGAGGGGGCCCGGGGTTATTAATAGTAATCAATTACGGGGTCATTAGTTCATAGCCC
ATATATGGAGTTCCGCGTTACATAACTTACGGTAAATGGCCCGCCTGGCTGACCGCCCAACGACCCCCGC
CCATTGACGTCAATAATGACGTATGTTCCCATAGTAACGCCAATAGGGACTTTCCATTGACGTCAATGGG
TGGAGTATTTACGGTAAACTGCCCACTTGGCAGTACATCAAGTGTATCATATGCCAAGTACGCCCCCTAT
TGACGTCAATGACGGTAAATGGCCCGCCTGGCATTATGCCCAGTACATGACCTTATGGGACTTTCCTACT
TGGCAGTACATCTACGTATTAGTCATCGCTATTACCATGGTGATGCGGTTTTGGCAGTACATCAATGGGC
GTGGATAGCGGTTTGACTCACGGGGATTTCCAAGTCTCCACCCCATTGACGTCAATGGGAGTTTGTTTTG
GCACCAAAATCAACGGGACTTTCCAAAATGTCGTAACAACTCCGCCCCATTGACGCAAATGGGCGGTAGG
CGTGTACGGTGGGAGGTCTATATAAGCAGAGCTCTCTGGCTAACTGTCGGGATCAACAAGTTTGTACAAA
AAAGTTGGCACCATGGGGGCCGTCATGGGCACCTTCTCATCTCTGCAAACCAAACAAAGGCGACCCTCGA
AAGATAAGATTGAAGATGAGCTGGAGATGACCATGGTTTGCCATCGGCCCGAGGGACTGGAGCAGCTCGA
GGCCCAGACCAACTTCACCAAGAGGGAGCTGCAGGTCCTTTATCGAGGCTTCAAAAATGAGTGCCCCAGT
GGTGTGGTCAACGAAGACACATTCAAGCAGATCTATGCTCAGTTTTTCCCTCATGGAGATGCCAGCACGT
ATGCCCATTACCTCTTCAATGCCTTCGACACCACTCAGACAGGCTCCGTGAAGTTCGAGGACTTTGTAAC
CGCTCTGTCGATTTTATTGAGAGGAACTGTCCACGAGAAACTAAGGTGGACATTTAATTTGTATGACATC
AACAAGGACGGATACATAAACAAAGAGGAGATGATGGACATTGTCAAAGCCATCTATGACATGATGGGGA
AATACACATATCCTGTGCTCAAAGAGGACACTCCAAGGCAGCATGTGGACGTCTTCTTCCAGAAAATGGA
CAAAAATAAAGATGGCATCGTAACTTTAGATGAATTTCTTGAATCATGTCAGGAGGACGACAACATCATG
AGGTCTCTCCAGCTGTTTCAAAATGTCATGTTGCCAACTTTCTTGTACAAAGTGGTTGGTAAGCCTATCC
CTAACCCTCTCCTCGGTCTCGATTCTACGTAGTAATGAGCTAGCGCTAACCGGTGGCGCGTTAAGTCGAC
AATCAACCTCTGGATTACAAAATTTGTGAAAGATTGACTGGTATTCTTAACTATGTTGCTCCTTTTACGC
TATGTGGATACGCTGCTTTAATGCCTTTGTATCATGCTATTGCTTCCCGTATGGCTTTCATTTTCTCCTC
CTTGTATAAATCCTGGTTGCTGTCTCTTTATGAGGAGTTGTGGCCCGTTGTCAGGCAACGTGGCGTGGTG
TGCACTGTGTTTGCTGACGCAACCCCCACTGGTTGGGGCATTGCCACCACCTGTCAGCTCCTTTCCGGGA
CTTTCGCTTTCCCCCTCCCTATTGCCACGGCGGAACTCATCGCCGCCTGCCTTGCCCGCTGCTGGACAGG
GGCTCGGCTGTTGGGCACTGACAATTCCGTGGTGTTGTCGGGGAAATCATCGTCCTTTCCTTGGCTGCTC
GCCTGTGTTGCCACCTGGATTCTGCGCGGGACGTCCTTCTGCTACGTCCCTTCGGCCCTCAATCCAGCGG
ACCTTCCTTCCCGCGGCCTGCTGCCGGCTCTGCGGCCTCTTCCGCGTCTTCGCCTTCGCCCTCAGACGAG
TCGGATCTCCCTTTGGGCCGCCTCCCCGCGTCGACTTTAAGACCAATGACTTACAAGGCAGCTGTAGATC
TTAGCCACTTTTTAAAAGAAAAGGGGGGACTGGAAGGGCTAATTCACTCCCAACGAAGACAAGATCTGCT
TTTTGCTTGTACTGGGTCTCTCTGGTTAGACCAGATCTGAGCCTGGGAGCTCTCTGGCTAACTAGGGAAC
CCACTGCTTAAGCCTCAATAAAGCTTGCCTTGAGTGCTTCAAGTAGTGTGTGCCCGTCTGTTGTGTGACT
CTGGTAACTAGAGATCCCTCAGACCCTTTTAGTCAGTGTGGAAAATCTCTAGCAGTACGTATAGTAGTTC
ATGTCATCTTATTATTCAGTATTTATAACTTGCAAAGAAATGAATATCAGAGAGTGAGAGGAACTTGTTT
ATTGCAGCTTATAATGGTTACAAATAAAGCAATAGCATCACAAATTTCACAAATAAAGCATTTTTTTCAC
TGCATTCTAGTTGTGGTTTGTCCAAACTCATCAATGTATCTTATCATGTCTGGCTCTAGCTATCCCGCCC
CTAACTCCGCCCATCCCGCCCCTAACTCCGCCCAGTTCCGCCCATTCTCCGCCCCATGGCTGACTAATTT
TTTTTATTTATGCAGAGGCCGAGGCCGCCTCGGCCTCTGAGCTATTCCAGAAGTAGTGAGGAGGCTTTTT
TGGAGGCCTAGGGACGTACCCAATTCGCCCTATAGTGAGTCGTATTACGCGCGCTCACTGGCCGTCGTTT
TACAACGTCGTGACTGGGAAAACCCTGGCGTTACCCAACTTAATCGCCTTGCAGCACATCCCCCTTTCGC
CAGCTGGCGTAATAGCGAAGAGGCCCGCACCGATCGCCCTTCCCAACAGTTGCGCAGCCTGAATGGCGAA
TGGG
[124 nt withheld, positions 2875-2998]
C
[91 nt withheld, positions 3000-3090]
A
[49 nt withheld, positions 3092-3140]
CCTTTGACGTTGGAGTCCACGTTCTTT
[37 nt withheld, positions 3168-3204]
ACCCTATCTCGGTCTATTCTTTTGATTTATAAGGGATTTTGCCGATTTCGGCCTATTGGTTAAAAAATGA
GCTGATTTAACAAAAATTTAACGCGAATTTTAACAAAATATTAACGCTTACAATTTAGGTGGCACTTTTC
GGGGAAATGTGCGCGGAACCCCTATTTGTTTATTTTTCTAAATACATTCAAATATGTATCCGCTCATGAG
ACAATAACCCTGATAAATGCTTCAATAATATTGAAAAAGGAAGAGTATGAGTATTCAACATTTCCGTGTC
GCCCTTATTCCCTTTTTTGCGGCATTTTGCCTTCCTGTTTTTGCTCACCCAGAAACGCTGGTGAAAGTAA
AAGATGCTGAAGATCAGTTGGGTGCACGAGTGGGTTACATCGAACTGGATCTCAACAGCGGTAAGATCCT
TGAGAGTTTTCGCCCCGAAGAACGTTTTCCAATGATGAGCACTTTTAAAGTTCTGCTATGTGGCGCGGTA
TTATCCCGTATTGACGCCGGGCAAGAGCAACTCGGTCGCCGCATACACTATTCTCAGAATGACTTGGTTG
AGTACTCACCAGTCACAGAAAAGCATCTTACGGATGGCATGACAGTAAGAGAATTATGCAGTGCTGCCAT
AACCATGAGTGATAACACTGCGGCCAACTTACTTCTGACAACGATCGGAGGACCGAAGGAGCTAACCGCT
TTTTTGCACAACATGGGGGATCATGTAACTCGCCTTGATCGTTGGGAACCGGAGCTGAATGAAGCCATAC
CAAACGACGAGCGTGACACCACGATGCCTGTAGCAATGGCAACAACGTTGCGCAAACTATTAACTGGCGA
ACTACTTACTCTAGCTTCCCGGCAACAATTAATAGACTGGATGGAGGCGGATAAAGTTGCAGGACCACTT
CTGCGCTCGGCCCTTCCGGCTGGCTGGTTTATTGCTGATAAATCTGGAGCCGGTGAGCGTGGGTCTCGCG
GTATCATTGCAGCACTGGGGCCAGATGGTAAGCCCTCCCGTATCGTAGTTATCTACACGACGGGGAGTCA
GGCAACTATGGATGAACGAAATAGACAGATCGCTGAGATAGGTGCCTCACTGATTAAGCATTGGTAACTG
TCAGACCAAGTTTACTCATATATACTTTAGATTGATTTAAAACTTCATTTTTAATTTAAAAGGATCTAGG
TGAAGATCCTTTTTGATAATCTCATGACCAAAATCCCTTAACGTGAGTTTTCGTTCCACTGAGCGTCAGA
CCCCGTAGAAAAGATCAAAGGATCTTCTTGAGATCCTTTTTTTCTGCGCGTAATCTGCTGCTTGCAAACA
AAAAAACCACCGCTACCAGCGGTGGTTTGTTTGCCGGATCAAGAGCTACCAACTCTTTTTCCGAAGGTAA
CTGGCTTCAGCAGAGCGCAGATACCAAATACTGTTCTTCTAGTGTAGCCGTAGTTAGGCCACCACTTCAA
GAACTCTGTAGCACCGCCTACATACCTCGCTCTGCTAATCCTGTTACCAGTGGCTGCTGCCAGTGGCGAT
AAGTCGTGTCTTACCGGGTTGGACTCAAGACGATAGTTACCGGATAAGGCGCAGCGGTCGGGCTGAACGG
GGGGTTCGTGCACACAGCCCAGCTTGGAGCGAACGACCTACACCGAACTGAGATACCTACAGCGTGAGCT
ATGAGAAAGCGCCACGCTTCCCGAAGGGAGAAAGGCGGACAGGTATCCGGTAAGCGGCAGGGTCGGAACA
GGAGAGCGCACGAGGGAGCTTCCAGGGGGAAACGCCTGGTATCTTTATAGTCCTGTCGGGTTTCGCCACC
TCTGACTTGAGCGTCGATTTTTGTGATGCTCGTCAGGGGGGCGGAGCCTATGGAAAAACGCCAGCAACGC
GGCCTTTTTACGGTTCCTGGCCTTTTGCTGGCCTTTTGCTCACATGTTCTTTCCTGCGTTATCCCCTGAT
TCTGTGGATAACCGTATTACCGCCTTTGAGTGAGCTGATACCGCTCGCCGCAGCCGAACGACCGAGCGCA
GCGAGTCAGTGAGCGAGGAAGCGGAAGAGCGCCCAATACGCAAACCGCCTCTCCCCGCGCGTTGGCCGAT
TCATTAATGCAGCTGGCACGACAGGTTTCCCGACTGGAAAGCGGGCAGTGAGCGCAACGCAATTAATGTG
AGTTAGCTCACTCATTAGGCACCCCAGGCTTTACACTTTATGCTTCCGGCTCGTATGTTGTGTGGAATTG
TGAGCGGATAACAATTTCACACAGGAAACAGCTATGACCATGATTACGCCAAGCGCGCAATTAACCCTCA
CTAAAGGGAACAAAAGCTGGAGCTGCAAGCTTAATGTAGTCTTATGCAATACTCTTGTAGTCTTGCAACA
TGGTAACGATGAGTTAGCAACATGCCTTACAAGGAGAGAAAAAGCACCGTGCATGCCGATTGGTGGAAGT
AAGGTGGTACGATCGTGCCTTATTAGGAAGGCAACAGACGGGTCTGACATGGATTGGACGAACCACTGAA
TTGCCGCATTGCAGAGATATTGTATTTAAGTGCCTAGCTCGATACATAAACGGGTCTCTCTGGTTAGACC
AGATCTGAGCCTGGGAGCTCTCTGGCTAACTAGGGAACCCACTGCTTAAGCCTCAATAAAGCTTGCCTTG
AGTGCTTCAAGTAGTGTGTGCCCGTCTGTTGTGTGACTCTGGTAACTAGAGATCCCTCAGACCCTTTTAG
TCAGTGTGGAAAATCTCTAGCAGTGGCGCCCGAACAGGGACTTGAAAGCGAAAGGGAAACCAGAGGAGCT
CTCTCGACGCAGGACTCGGCTTGCTGAAGCGCGCACGGCAAGAGGCGAGGGGCGGCGACTGGTGAGTACG
CCAAAAATTTTGACTAGCGGAGGCTAGAAGGAGAGAGATGGGTGCGAGAGCGTCAGTATTAAGCGGGGGA
GAATTAGATCGCGATGGGAAAAAATTCGGTTAAGGCCAGGGGGAAAGAAAAAATATAAATTAAAACATAT
AGTATGGGCAAGCAGGGAGCTAGAACGATTCGCAGTTAATCCTGGCCTGTTAGAAACATCAGAAGGCTGT
AGACAAATACTGGGACAGCTACAACCATCCCTTCAGACAGGATCAGAAGAACTTAGATCATTATATAATA
CAGTAGCAACCCTCTATTGTGTGCATCAAAGGATAGAGATAAAAGACACCAAGGAAGCTTTAGACAAGAT
AGAGGAAGAGCAAAACAAAAGTAAGACCACCGCACAGCAAGCGGCCGCTGATCTTCAGACCTGGAGGAGG
AGATATGAGGGACAATTGGAGAAGTGAATTATATAAATATAAAGTAGTAAAAATTGAACCATTAGGAGTA
GCACCCACCAAGGCAAAGAGAAGAGTGGTGCAGAGAGAAAAAAGAGCAGTGGGAATAGGAGCTTTGTTCC
TTGGGTTCTTGGGAGCAGCAGGAAGCACTATGGGCGCAGCGTCAATGACGCTGACGGTACAGGCCAGACA
ATTATTGTCTGGTATAGTGCAGCAGCAGAACAATTTGCTGAGGGCTATTGAGGCGCAACAGCATCTGTTG
CAACTCACAGTCTGGGGCATCAAGCAGCTCCAGGCAAGAATCCTGGCTGTGGAAAGATACCTAAAGGATC
AACAGCTCCTGGGGATTTGGGGTTGCTCTGGAAAACTCATTTGCACCACTGCTGTGCCTTGGAATGCTAG
TTGGAGTAATAAATCTCTGGAACAGATTTGGAATCACACGACCTGGATGGAGTGGGACAGAGAAATTAAC
AATTACACAAGCTTAATACACTCCTTAATTGAAGAATCGCAAAACCAGCAAGAAAAGAATGAACAAGAAT
TATTGGAATTAGATAAATGGGCAAGTTTGTGGAATTGGTTTAACATAACAAATTGGCTGTGGTATATAAA
ATTATTCATAATGATAGTAGGAGGCTTGGTAGGTTTAAGAATAGTTTTTGCTGTACTTTCTATAGTGAAT
AGAGTTAGGCAGGGATATTCACCATTATCGTTTCAGACCCACCTCCCAACCCCGAGGGGACCCTTGCGCC
TTTTCCAAGGCAGCCCTGGGTTTGCGCAGGGACGCGGCTGCTCTGGGCGTGGTTCCGGGAAACGCAGCGG
CGCCGACCCTGGGTCTCGCACATTCTTCACGTCCGTTCGCAGCGTCACCCGGATCTTCGCCGCTACCCTT
GTGGGCCCCCCGGCGACGCTTCCTGCTCCGCCCCTAAGTCGGGAAGGTTCCTTGCGGTTCGCGGCGTGCC
GGACGTGACAAACGGAAGCCGCACGTCTCACTAGTACCCTCGCAGACGGACAGCGCCAGGGAGCAATGGC
AGCGCGCCGACCGCGATGGGCTGTGGCCAATAGCGGCTGCTCAGCAGGGCGCGCCGAGAGCAGCGGCCGG
GAAGGGGCGGTGCGGGAGGCGGGGTGTGGGGCGGTAGTGTGGGCCCTGTTCCTGCCCGCGCGGTGTTCCG
CATTCTGCAAGCCTCCGGAGCGCACGTCGGCAGTCGGCTCCCTCGTTGACCGAATCACCGACCTCTCTCC
CCAGGGGGTACCACCATGGCCAAGCCTTTGTCTCAAGAAGAATCCACCCTCATTGAAAGAGCAACGGCTA
CAATCAACAGCATCCCCATCTCTGAAGACTACAGCGTCGCCAGCGCAGCTCTCTCTAGCGACGGCCGCAT
CTTCACTGGTGTCAATGTATATCATTTTACTGGGGGACCTTGTGCAGAACTCGTGGTGCTGGGCACTGCT
GCTGCTGCGGCAGCTGGCAACCTGACTTGTATCGTCGCGATCGGAAATGAGAACAGGGGCATCTTGAGCC
CCTGCGGACGGTGCCGACAGGTGCTTCTCGATCTGCATCCTGGGATCAAAGCCATAGTGAAGGACAGTGA
TGGACAGCCGACGGCAGTTGGGATTCGTGAATTGCTGCCCTCTGGTTATGTGTGGGAGGGCCTGCAGCTG
CAGTAGTAAGAATTCTAGATCTTGAGACAAATGGCAGTATTCATCCACAATTTTAAAAGAAAAGGGGGGA
TTGGGGGGTACAGTGCAGGGGAAAGAATAGTAGACATAATAGCAACAGACATACAAACTAAAGAATTACA
AAAACAAATTACAAAAATTCAAAATTTTCGGGTTTATTACAGGGACAGCAGAGATCCAC
