>Addgene plasmid #161690 | IDG_KCNIP1_OE_1 | depositor partial sequence | sequence record 313389 | Partial Sequence
ATGGGGGCCGTCATGGGCACCTTCTCATCTCTGCAAACCAAACAAAGGCGACCCTCGAAAGATAAGATTG
AAGATGAGCTGGAGATGACCATGGTTTGCCATCGGCCCGAGGGACTGGAGCAGCTCGAGGCCCAGACCAA
CTTCACCAAGAGGGAGCTGCAGGTCCTTTATCGAGGCTTCAAAAATGAGTGCCCCAGTGGTGTGGTCAAC
GAAGACACATTCAAGCAGATCTATGCTCAGTTTTTCCCTCATGGAGATGCCAGCACGTATGCCCATTACC
TCTTCAATGCCTTCGACACCACTCAGACAGGCTCCGTGAAGTTCGAGGACTTTGTAACCGCTCTGTCGAT
TTTATTGAGAGGAACTGTCCACGAGAAACTAAGGTGGACATTTAATTTGTATGACATCAACAAGGACGGA
TACATAAACAAAGAGGAGATGATGGACATTGTCAAAGCCATCTATGACATGATGGGGAAATACACATATC
CTGTGCTCAAAGAGGACACTCCAAGGCAGCATGTGGACGTCTTCTTCCAGAAAATGGACAAAAATAAAGA
TGGCATCGTAACTTTAGATGAATTTCTTGAATCATGTCAGGAGGACGACAACATCATGAGGTCTCTCCAG
CTGTTTCAAAATGTCATGTTGCCAACTTTCTTGTACAAAGTGGTTGGTAAGCCTATCCCTAACCCTCTCC
TCGGTCTCGATTCTACGTAG
